Addgene plasmid #104976: pET28a-mxLOX2
Purpose: Biosynthesis of oxylipins by microbial enzymes
Depositing lab: Deokkun Oh. Depositing organization: Konkuk University.
Backbone
  Vector backbone: pET 28a
  Backbone manufacturer: Novagen
  Backbone size w/o insert (bp): 5369
  Total vector size (bp): 7338
  Vector type: Bacterial Expression
Growth in bacteria
  Bacterial resistance: Kanamycin, 50 μg/mL
  Growth temperature: 37°C
  Growth strain: NEB Stable
  Copy number: High Copy
Gene/Insert
  Gene/Insert name: MXAN_1744 (alt name: mxLOX2)
  Species: Myxococcus xanthus
  Insert size (bp): 2028
  GenBank ID: ABF 88826.1
  Entrez Gene: MXAN_1744 (a.k.a. MXAN_1744)
  Promoter: T7 promoter
  Tag / fusion protein: 6 histidine tag (N terminal on backbone)
  Cloning method: Restriction Enzyme; 5′ cloning site NdeI (not destroyed); 3′ cloning site HindIII (not destroyed)
  Sequencing primers: 5′ GCCGCATATGACTGTCGAGTACAAAC; 3′ TACAAGCTTTCAGACGGTGATGCCG
Terms and licenses: Academic/Nonprofit Terms; Industry Terms: Not Available to Industry
How to cite: pET28a-mxLOX2 was a gift from Deokkun Oh (Addgene plasmid # 104976 ; http://n2t.net/addgene:104976 ; RRID:Addgene_104976)
