[The description below was written by a language model from this plasmid's Addgene catalogue record and pLannotate feature annotations shown in this document.]
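Description:
pET28a-mxLOX2 is a bacterial expression plasmid built on the Novagen pET-28a backbone for producing a lipoxygenase from Myxococcus xanthus (locus MXAN_1744, also called mxLOX2) in E. coli. The roughly 2 kb coding sequence was inserted between the NdeI and HindIII sites, both of which remain intact. This places it in frame behind the vector-encoded N-terminal six-histidine tag and thrombin cleavage site. The automated annotation does not label the insert itself, but the unannotated stretch between the thrombin site and the downstream vector sequences matches its expected position and length. A second His-tag sequence lies downstream of the insert, which is the optional C-terminal tag of pET-28a. The catalogue entry lists only the N-terminal tag, so the C-terminal one is presumably not translated. The hits to capTEV, 9xHis and SET1 are short fragment matches to these standard vector tag regions rather than separate functional modules.

Transcription is driven by the T7 promoter, which is followed by a lac operator and the phage T7 gene 10 ribosome binding site, and it ends at the T7 terminator. The plasmid also carries lacI, so expression is repressed until IPTG is added, and it requires a host that supplies T7 RNA polymerase. Selection is by kanamycin through the aph(3')-Ia gene. Replication relies on a pBR322-type ColE1 origin accompanied by bom and rop, and an f1 origin is also present. The repository lists the plasmid as high copy, although rop normally restrains copy number. The short tetracycline-resistance fragments are non-functional pBR322 remnants. The stated purpose is the biosynthesis of oxylipins by microbial enzymes, which fits with producing His-tagged, affinity-purifiable lipoxygenase for oxygenating polyunsaturated fatty acids.
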