Features (pLannotate 1.2.2; 20 found; start..end, strand, type, name):
      1..19      +  promoter       T7 promoter: promoter for bacteriophage T7 RNA polymerase
     20..44      +  protein_bind   lac operator: The lac repressor binds to the lac operator to inhibit transcription in E. coli. This inhibition can be relieved by adding lactose or isopropyl-β-D-thiogalactopyranoside (IPTG). lac repressor encoded by lacI
     59..81      +  RBS            RBS: efficient ribosome binding site from bacteriophage T7 gene 10 (Olins and Rangwala, 1989)
    100..116     +  CDS            capTEV™ (fragment): composite tag for in vivo biotinylation, TEV protease cleavage, and 6xHis tagging
    127..144     +  CDS            thrombin site: thrombin recognition and cleavage site
   2197..2214    +  CDS            9xHis (fragment): 9xHis affinity tag
   2224..2273    +  CDS            SET1 (fragment): solubility-enhancement tag derived from T7 phage gene 10B
   2281..2328    +  terminator     T7 terminator: transcription terminator for bacteriophage T7 RNA polymerase
   2365..2793    +  rep_origin     f1 ori (sequence partly withheld): f1 bacteriophage origin of replication; arrow indicates direction of (+) strand synthesis
   2846..2903    +  promoter       AmpR promoter (fragment): bla
   2912..3727    -  CDS            KanR: aminoglycoside phosphotransferase; aph(3')-Ia; confers resistance to kanamycin in bacteria or G418 (Geneticin®) in eukaryotes
   3849..4437    +  rep_origin     ori: high-copy-number ColE1/pMB1/pBR322/pUC origin of replication
   4623..4762    -  misc_feature   bom: basis of mobility region from pBR322
   4864..5055    -  CDS            rop: Rop protein, which maintains plasmids at low copy number; rop
   5072..5452    +  CDS            YPB1_ECOLX: Protein predicted: Swiss-Prot protein existence level 4. From Escherichia coli.
   5524..5815    -  CDS            TcR (fragment): tetracycline efflux protein; tet; confers resistance to tetracycline
   5830..5851    -  protein_bind   CAP binding site: CAP binding activates transcription in the presence of cAMP. E. coli catabolite activator protein
   5864..6946    -  CDS            lacI: lac repressor; lacI; The lac repressor binds to the lac operator to inhibit transcription in E. coli. This inhibition can be relieved by adding lactose or isopropyl-β-D-thiogalactopyranoside (IPTG).
   6947..7024    -  promoter       lacI promoter: lacI
   7032..7311    -  CDS            TcR (fragment): tetracycline efflux protein; tet; confers resistance to tetracycline
>Addgene plasmid #104976 | pET28a-mxLOX2 | addgene full sequence | sequence record 202892 | Addgene NGS Result
TAATACGACTCACTATAGGGGAATTGTGAGCGGATAACAATTCCCCTCTAGAAATAATTTTGTTTAACTT
TAAGAAGGAGATATACCATGGGCAGCAGCCATCATCATCATCATCACAGCAGCGGCCTGGTGCCGCGCGG
CAGCCATATGACTGTCGAGTACAAACTCACGATTCGGACGGGCACGAAGCTCGGCGCGGGGACGGATGCC
GACATTTCCATCGTCCTCGTGGGCACGCGAGGAGAGAGCGCCCCCCGCGTGCTGGACAAGCACTTCCACA
ACGACTTCGAGGCGGGCGCGGAGGACGTCTACGCCCTCTCCTCCGAGGACCTCGGTGACCTGGTCCTGTT
GCGCTTCAGCAACGCGGGCGGCGTGGCGGCCGACTGGCTGCTCGACTGGGCAATCGTCACGGCCGGAGAG
AAGCAGTGGCACTTCCCTTTCTACCGGTGGGTGCTGAGTGGCGCCACGGTCGACGTGCTCGAGGGGACCG
CGAAGCTCGCTCGCCAGGCAAGCAGCGAGCGCGAGTCCACGGCGCGGCGCGAGCTGCTCGAGGCCCGCCA
GCGGATGTACCCGTGGCGCGCGCCTGAGATGACCGAGGGGCTTCCCGGCGCGCTCGACCTCCGTGAGGGG
AGGCCGCTGCCGAAGGACGAGCTCTACCGGGGCCTGACGGAGGGCAGCTACGAAGTGGTCATCGCGAAGA
CGCTGGCGGCCATCAAGCTGAACCTGCCCATGCTGACCCGCGCCTGGAACGGGCTGGTGGACATCTTCGA
CTTCTTCAAACACCTGGAGGTGCCCCAGCTCGCCCAGCGCTGGAAGGACGACCTCGAGTTCGCGCGGCAG
GCCGTCCAGGGCATCGCCCCCCTCCACATCACGCTCGTCCCCAGTCTGCCGCAGGGCATGCCGCTCACCG
ACGACGACGTCCGGGGCCTCTTGTCGCCCGGCACCACGCTGGCCAGGGCGCTCGACGCCAAGCGCATCTT
CCTGATCGACTTCGAAATCCTCGACGACATCAGGATGTACCGGAAGGTCGGCGAGGACGGAGTCGAGGAG
CGGCGCTGGGCTCCCGCGGCGCGCTGCCTGCTGTACCTGGATGACCAGCGTCAACTGCGACCCCTGGCCA
TCCAGCTCGGGCGGGACGCCCAGAAGGACCCTGTCTTCACGCCGAACGACGACGCGTACGACTGGCTCGC
CGCGAAAATCTACCTCCGGTGCAGCGAGGGCAACTCGCACCAGATGGTGTCGCACGCGCTGCGCACACAC
TTCGTGGCGGAGCCGTTCGTCATGGCGACGATGCGCAACCTGCCGGACCCGCACCCCGTCTACAAACTGC
TGCGGCGGCACTTCCGCTACACGCTCGCCATCAACGAGGGCGCACGCAAGGGCCTGCTCGACGCAGGCGG
GGTGTTCGACGACTTCATCGCGACAGGCGGCCCCGACAAGGGCCACCTCCAGTTGGGCAAGAAGGGCTTC
CAGCGCTGGACGCTGGCGGACAACAAGCCCCGTGCTGACCTGGAGCGGCGGGGCGTGCTGGACCCTGCCG
TGCTCCCCAACTACCCGTACCGGGACGACGCCCTGCCCTTGTGGGACGCGTTCGAGGAGTACGTCGGCGG
CGTCCTCAGGCACTTCTACCGGACCGATGCCGACCTCGAGGCCGACACCGAGATGCAGCAATGGTGGAAG
GACCTCACCGAGCACGGGCTGCCCGTGGACAAGCTGCCCTGCCGGGAGCTGCGCCGCGTCGACGACCTGG
TCGACATCCTCACCACCGTCCTCTTCACGGTCAGCGTGCAGCACGCGGCGGTGAACTACCTGCAATACGA
GCACTACGCCTTCGTACCGAATGCGCCCCTGAGCATGCGCCGGGAGCCACCCCGCCAGAAGGGGACGCTG
CGTGCAGAGGACATCCCCGAGATGATTCCCACCAAGTCCCAGATGCTCTGGCAGGTCGCCATCGGCCGGG
CGCTCTCCAGCTTCGGAGACGACGAGGAGTACCTGCTGCACGAGGGCGGCTGGCGCGAGGAGTACTTCCA
CGAACCGGAGCTGGTGGCCATCCGCCAGCGGTTCCAGGAGCGCCTGCGCGCCCAGCGCGAGGCGGTGGAG
GCGCGCAACGCGGGCGCCGAGGTGCCCTACACCATCCTGCGTCCCGACCGGATTCCCTGCGGCATCACCG
TCTGAAAGCTTGCGGCCGCACTCGAGCACCACCACCACCACCACTGAGATCCGGCTGCTAACAAAGCCCG
AAAGGAAGCTGAGTTGGCTGCTGCCACCGCTGAGCAATAACTAGCATAACCCCTTGGGGCCTCTAAACGG
GTCTTGAGGGGTTTTTTGCTGAAAGGAGGAACTATATCCGGATTGGCGAATGGG
[124 nt withheld, positions 2365-2488]
C
[91 nt withheld, positions 2490-2580]
A
[49 nt withheld, positions 2582-2630]
CCTTTGACGTTGGAGTCCACGTTCTTT
[37 nt withheld, positions 2658-2694]
ACCCTATCTCGGTCTATTCTTTTGATTTATAAGGGATTTTGCCGATTTCGGCCTATTGGTTAAAAAATGA
GCTGATTTAACAAAAATTTAACGCGAATTTTAACAAAATATTAACGCTTACAATTTAGGTGGCACTTTTC
GGGGAAATGTGCGCGGAACCCCTATTTGTTTATTTTTCTAAATACATTCAAATATGTATCCGCTCATGAA
TTAATTCTTAGAAAAACTCATCGAGCATCAAATGAAACTGCAATTTATTCATATCAGGATTATCAATACC
ATATTTTTGAAAAAGCCGTTTCTGTAATGAAGGAGAAAACTCACCGAGGCAGTTCCATAGGATGGCAAGA
TCCTGGTATCGGTCTGCGATTCCGACTCGTCCAACATCAATACAACCTATTAATTTCCCCTCGTCAAAAA
TAAGGTTATCAAGTGAGAAATCACCATGAGTGACGACTGAATCCGGTGAGAATGGCAAAAGTTTATGCAT
TTCTTTCCAGACTTGTTCAACAGGCCAGCCATTACGCTCGTCATCAAAATCACTCGCATCAACCAAACCG
TTATTCATTCGTGATTGCGCCTGAGCGAGACGAAATACGCGATCGCTGTTAAAAGGACAATTACAAACAG
GAATCGAATGCAACCGGCGCAGGAACACTGCCAGCGCATCAACAATATTTTCACCTGAATCAGGATATTC
TTCTAATACCTGGAATGCTGTTTTCCCGGGGATCGCAGTGGTGAGTAACCATGCATCATCAGGAGTACGG
ATAAAATGCTTGATGGTCGGAAGAGGCATAAATTCCGTCAGCCAGTTTAGTCTGACCATCTCATCTGTAA
CATCATTGGCAACGCTACCTTTGCCATGTTTCAGAAACAACTCTGGCGCATCGGGCTTCCCATACAATCG
ATAGATTGTCGCACCTGATTGCCCGACATTATCGCGAGCCCATTTATACCCATATAAATCAGCATCCATG
TTGGAATTTAATCGCGGCCTAGAGCAAGACGTTTCCCGTTGAATATGGCTCATAACACCCCTTGTATTAC
TGTTTATGTAAGCAGACAGTTTTATTGTTCATGACCAAAATCCCTTAACGTGAGTTTTCGTTCCACTGAG
CGTCAGACCCCGTAGAAAAGATCAAAGGATCTTCTTGAGATCCTTTTTTTCTGCGCGTAATCTGCTGCTT
GCAAACAAAAAAACCACCGCTACCAGCGGTGGTTTGTTTGCCGGATCAAGAGCTACCAACTCTTTTTCCG
AAGGTAACTGGCTTCAGCAGAGCGCAGATACCAAATACTGTCCTTCTAGTGTAGCCGTAGTTAGGCCACC
ACTTCAAGAACTCTGTAGCACCGCCTACATACCTCGCTCTGCTAATCCTGTTACCAGTGGCTGCTGCCAG
TGGCGATAAGTCGTGTCTTACCGGGTTGGACTCAAGACGATAGTTACCGGATAAGGCGCAGCGGTCGGGC
TGAACGGGGGGTTCGTGCACACAGCCCAGCTTGGAGCGAACGACCTACACCGAACTGAGATACCTACAGC
GTGAGCTATGAGAAAGCGCCACGCTTCCCGAAGGGAGAAAGGCGGACAGGTATCCGGTAAGCGGCAGGGT
CGGAACAGGAGAGCGCACGAGGGAGCTTCCAGGGGGAAACGCCTGGTATCTTTATAGTCCTGTCGGGTTT
CGCCACCTCTGACTTGAGCGTCGATTTTTGTGATGCTCGTCAGGGGGGCGGAGCCTATGGAAAAACGCCA
GCAACGCGGCCTTTTTACGGTTCCTGGCCTTTTGCTGGCCTTTTGCTCACATGTTCTTTCCTGCGTTATC
CCCTGATTCTGTGGATAACCGTATTACCGCCTTTGAGTGAGCTGATACCGCTCGCCGCAGCCGAACGACC
GAGCGCAGCGAGTCAGTGAGCGAGGAAGCGGAAGAGCGCCTGATGCGGTATTTTCTCCTTACGCATCTGT
GCGGTATTTCACACCGCAATGGTGCACTCTCAGTACAATCTGCTCTGATGCCGCATAGTTAAGCCAGTAT
ACACTCCGCTATCGCTACGTGACTGGGTCATGGCTGCGCCCCGACACCCGCCAACACCCGCTGACGCGCC
CTGACGGGCTTGTCTGCTCCCGGCATCCGCTTACAGACAAGCTGTGACCGTCTCCGGGAGCTGCATGTGT
CAGAGGTTTTCACCGTCATCACCGAAACGCGCGAGGCAGCTGCGGTAAAGCTCATCAGCGTGGTCGTGAA
GCGATTCACAGATGTCTGCCTGTTCATCCGCGTCCAGCTCGTTGAGTTTCTCCAGAAGCGTTAATGTCTG
GCTTCTGATAAAGCGGGCCATGTTAAGGGCGGTTTTTTCCTGTTTGGTCACTGATGCCTCCGTGTAAGGG
GGATTTCTGTTCATGGGGGTAATGATACCGATGAAACGAGAGAGGATGCTCACGATACGGGTTACTGATG
ATGAACATGCCCGGTTACTGGAACGTTGTGAGGGTAAACAACTGGCGGTATGGATGCGGCGGGACCAGAG
AAAAATCACTCAGGGTCAATGCCAGCGCTTCGTTAATACAGATGTAGGTGTTCCACAGGGTAGCCAGCAG
CATCCTGCGATGCAGATCCGGAACATAATGGTGCAGGGCGCTGACTTCCGCGTTTCCAGACTTTACGAAA
CACGGAAACCGAAGACCATTCATGTTGTTGCTCAGGTCGCAGACGTTTTGCAGCAGCAGTCGCTTCACGT
TCGCTCGCGTATCGGTGATTCATTCTGCTAACCAGTAAGGCAACCCCGCCAGCCTAGCCGGGTCCTCAAC
GACAGGAGCACGATCATGCGCACCCGTGGGGCCGCCATGCCGGCGATAATGGCCTGCTTCTCGCCGAAAC
GTTTGGTGGCGGGACCAGTGACGAAGGCTTGAGCGAGGGCGTGCAAGATTCCGAATACCGCAAGCGACAG
GCCGATCATCGTCGCGCTCCAGCGAAAGCGGTCCTCGCCGAAAATGACCCAGAGCGCTGCCGGCACCTGT
CCTACGAGTTGCATGATAAAGAAGACAGTCATAAGTGCGGCGACGATAGTCATGCCCCGCGCCCACCGGA
AGGAGCTGACTGGGTTGAAGGCTCTCAAGGGCATCGGTCGAGATCCCGGTGCCTAATGAGTGAGCTAACT
TACATTAATTGCGTTGCGCTCACTGCCCGCTTTCCAGTCGGGAAACCTGTCGTGCCAGCTGCATTAATGA
ATCGGCCAACGCGCGGGGAGAGGCGGTTTGCGTATTGGGCGCCAGGGTGGTTTTTCTTTTCACCAGTGAG
ACGGGCAACAGCTGATTGCCCTTCACCGCCTGGCCCTGAGAGAGTTGCAGCAAGCGGTCCACGCTGGTTT
GCCCCAGCAGGCGAAAATCCTGTTTGATGGTGGTTAACGGCGGGATATAACATGAGCTGTCTTCGGTATC
GTCGTATCCCACTACCGAGATATCCGCACCAACGCGCAGCCCGGACTCGGTAATGGCGCGCATTGCGCCC
AGCGCCATCTGATCGTTGGCAACCAGCATCGCAGTGGGAACGATGCCCTCATTCAGCATTTGCATGGTTT
GTTGAAAACCGGACATGGCACTCCAGTCGCCTTCCCGTTCCGCTATCGGCTGAATTTGATTGCGAGTGAG
ATATTTATGCCAGCCAGCCAGACGCAGACGCGCCGAGACAGAACTTAATGGGCCCGCTAACAGCGCGATT
TGCTGGTGACCCAATGCGACCAGATGCTCCACGCCCAGTCGCGTACCGTCTTCATGGGAGAAAATAATAC
TGTTGATGGGTGTCTGGTCAGAGACATCAAGAAATAACGCCGGAACATTAGTGCAGGCAGCTTCCACAGC
AATGGCATCCTGGTCATCCAGCGGATAGTTAATGATCAGCCCACTGACGCGTTGCGCGAGAAGATTGTGC
ACCGCCGCTTTACAGGCTTCGACGCCGCTTCGTTCTACCATCGACACCACCACGCTGGCACCCAGTTGAT
CGGCGCGAGATTTAATCGCCGCGACAATTTGCGACGGCGCGTGCAGGGCCAGACTGGAGGTGGCAACGCC
AATCAGCAACGACTGTTTGCCCGCCAGTTGTTGTGCCACGCGGTTGGGAATGTAATTCAGCTCCGCCATC
GCCGCTTCCACTTTTTCCCGCGTTTTCGCAGAAACGTGGCTGGCCTGGTTCACCACGCGGGAAACGGTCT
GATAAGAGACACCGGCATACTCTGCGACATCGTATAACGTTACTGGTTTCACATTCACCACCCTGAATTG
ACTCTCTTCCGGGCGCTATCATGCCATACCGCGAAAGGTTTTGCGCCATTCGATGGTGTCCGGGATCTCG
ACGCTCTCCCTTATGCGACTCCTGCATTAGGAAGCAGCCCAGTAGTAGGTTGAGGCCGTTGAGCACCGCC
GCCGCAAGGAATGGTGCATGCAAGGAGATGGCGCCCAACAGTCCCCCGGCCACGGGGCCTGCCACCATAC
CCACGCCGAAACAAGCGCTCATGAGCCCGAAGTGGCGAGCCCGATCTTCCCCATCGGTGATGTCGGCGAT
ATAGGCGCCAGCAACCGCACCTGTGGCGCCGGTGATGCCGGCCACGATGCGTCCGGCGTAGAGGATCGAG
ATCTCGATCCCGCGAAAT
